>Addgene plasmid #211386 | pmVen-RPA32 | addgene full sequence | sequence record 420501 | Addgene NGS Result
AGTTATTAATAGTAATCAATTACGGGGTCATTAGTTCATAGCCCATATATGGAGTTCCGCGTTACATAAC
TTACGGTAAATGGCCCGCCTGGCTGACCGCCCAACGACCCCCGCCCATTGACGTCAATAATGACGTATGT
TCCCATAGTAACGCCAATAGGGACTTTCCATTGACGTCAATGGGTGGAGTATTTACGGTAAACTGCCCAC
TTGGCAGTACATCAAGTGTATCATATGCCAAGTACGCCCCCTATTGACGTCAATGACGGTAAATGGCCCG
CCTGGCATTATGCCCAGTACATGACCTTATGGGACTTTCCTACTTGGCAGTACATCTACGTATTAGTCAT
CGCTATTACCATGGTGATGCGGTTTTGGCAGTACATCAATGGGCGTGGATAGCGGTTTGACTCACGGGGA
TTTCCAAGTCTCCACCCCATTGACGTCAATGGGAGTTTGTTTTGGCACCAAAATCAACGGGACTTTCCAA
AATGTCGTAACAACTCCGCCCCATTGACGCAAATGGGCGGTAGGCGTGTACGGTGGGAGGTCTATATAAG
CAGAGCTGGTTTAGTGAACCGTCAGATCCGCTAGCGCTACCGGTCGCCACCATGGTGAGCAAGGGCGAGG
AGCTGTTCACCGGGGTGGTGCCCATCCTGGTCGAGCTGGACGGCGACGTAAACGGCCACAAGTTCAGCGT
GTCCGGCGAGGGCGAGGGCGATGCCACCTACGGCAAGCTGACCCTGAAGCTGATCTGCACCACCGGCAAG
CTGCCCGTGCCCTGGCCCACCCTCGTGACCACCCTGGGCTACGGCCTGCAGTGCTTCGCCCGCTACCCCG
ACCACATGAAGCAGCACGACTTCTTCAAGTCCGCCATGCCCGAAGGCTACGTCCAGGAGCGCACCATCTT
CTTCAAGGACGACGGCAACTACAAGACCCGCGCCGAGGTGAAGTTCGAGGGCGACACCCTGGTGAACCGC
ATCGAGCTGAAGGGCATCGACTTCAAGGAGGACGGCAACATCCTGGGGCACAAGCTGGAGTACAACTACA
ACAGCCACAACGTCTATATCACCGCCGACAAGCAGAAGAACGGCATCAAGGCCAACTTCAAGATCCGCCA
CAACATCGAGGACGGCGGCGTGCAGCTCGCCGACCACTACCAGCAGAACACCCCCATCGGCGACGGCCCC
GTGCTGCTGCCCGACAACCACTACCTGAGCTACCAGTCCAAGCTGAGCAAAGACCCCAACGAGAAGCGCG
ATCACATGGTCCTGCTGGAGTTCGTGACCGCCGCCGGGATCACTCTCGGCATGGACGAGCTGTACAAGTC
CGGACTCAGATCTCGAGCTCAAGCTTCGAATTCTGCCACC
[810 nt withheld, positions 1371-2180]
TAAGGATCCACCGGATCTAGATAACTGATCATAATCAGCCATACCACATTTGTAGAGGTTTTACTTGCTT
TAAAAAACCTCCCACACCTCCCCCTGAACCTGAAACATAAAATGAATGCAATTGTTGTTGTTAACTTGTT
TATTGCAGCTTATAATGGTTACAAATAAAGCAATAGCATCACAAATTTCACAAATAAAGCATTTTTTTCA
CTGCATTCTAGTTGTGGTTTGTCCAAACTCATCAATGTATCTTAACGCGTAAATTGTAAGCGTTAATATT
TTGTTAAAATTCGCGTTAAATTTTTGTTAAATCAGCTCATTTTTTAACCAATAGGCCGAAATCGGCAAAA
TCCCTTATAAATCAAAAGAATAGACCGAGATAGGGT
[37 nt withheld, positions 2567-2603]
AAAGAACGTGGACTCCAACGTCAAAGG
[49 nt withheld, positions 2631-2679]
T
[91 nt withheld, positions 2681-2771]
G
[124 nt withheld, positions 2773-2896]
CAGGTGGCACTTTTCGGGGAAATGTGCGCGGAACCCCTATTTGTTTATTTTTCTAAATACATTCAAATAT
GTATCCGCTCATGAGACAATAACCCTGATAAATGCTTCAATAATATTGAAAAAGGAAGAGTCCTGAGGCG
GAAAGAACCAGCTGTGGAATGTGTGTCAGTTAGGGTGTGGAAAGTCCCCAGGCTCCCCAGCAGGCAGAAG
TATGCAAAGCATGCATCTCAATTAGTCAGCAACCAGGTGTGGAAAGTCCCCAGGCTCCCCAGCAGGCAGA
AGTATGCAAAGCATGCATCTCAATTAGTCAGCAACCATAGTCCCGCCCCTAACTCCGCCCATCCCGCCCC
TAACTCCGCCCAGTTCCGCCCATTCTCCGCCCCATGGCTGACTAATTTTTTTTATTTATGCAGAGGCCGA
GGCCGCCTCGGCCTCTGAGCTATTCCAGAAGTAGTGAGGAGGCTTTTTTGGAGGCCTAGGCTTTTGCAAA
GATCGATCAAGAGACAGGATGAGGATCGTTTCGCATGATTGAACAAGATGGATTGCACGCAGGTTCTCCG
GCCGCTTGGGTGGAGAGGCTATTCGGCTATGACTGGGCACAACAGACAATCGGCTGCTCTGATGCCGCCG
TGTTCCGGCTGTCAGCGCAGGGGCGCCCGGTTCTTTTTGTCAAGACCGACCTGTCCGGTGCCCTGAATGA
ACTGCAAGACGAGGCAGCGCGGCTATCGTGGCTGGCCACGACGGGCGTTCCTTGCGCAGCTGTGCTCGAC
GTTGTCACTGAAGCGGGAAGGGACTGGCTGCTATTGGGCGAAGTGCCGGGGCAGGATCTCCTGTCATCTC
ACCTTGCTCCTGCCGAGAAAGTATCCATCATGGCTGATGCAATGCGGCGGCTGCATACGCTTGATCCGGC
TACCTGCCCATTCGACCACCAAGCGAAACATCGCATCGAGCGAGCACGTACTCGGATGGAAGCCGGTCTT
GTCGATCAGGATGATCTGGACGAAGAGCATCAGGGGCTCGCGCCAGCCGAACTGTTCGCCAGGCTCAAGG
CGAGCATGCCCGACGGCGAGGATCTCGTCGTGACCCATGGCGATGCCTGCTTGCCGAATATCATGGTGGA
AAATGGCCGCTTTTCTGGATTCATCGACTGTGGCCGGCTGGGTGTGGCGGACCGCTATCAGGACATAGCG
TTGGCTACCCGTGATATTGCTGAAGAGCTTGGCGGCGAATGGGCTGACCGCTTCCTCGTGCTTTACGGTA
TCGCCGCTCCCGATTCGCAGCGCATCGCCTTCTATCGCCTTCTTGACGAGTTCTTCTGAGCGGGACTCTG
GGGTTCGAAATGACCGACCAAGCGACGCCCAACCTGCCATCACGAGATTTCGATTCCACCGCCGCCTTCT
ATGAAAGGTTGGGCTTCGGAATCGTTTTCCGGGACGCCGGCTGGATGATCCTCCAGCGCGGGGATCTCAT
GCTGGAGTTCTTCGCCCACCCTAGGGGGAGGCTAACTGAAACACGGAAGGAGACAATACCGGAAGGAACC
CGCGCTATGACGGCAATAAAAAGACAGAATAAAACGCACGGTGTTGGGTCGTTTGTTCATAAACGCGGGG
TTCGGTCCCAGGGCTGGCACTCTGTCGATACCCCACCGAGACCCCATTGGGGCCAATACGCCCGCGTTTC
TTCCTTTTCCCCACCCCACCCCCCAAGTTCGGGTGAAGGCCCAGGGCTCGCAGCCAACGTCGGGGCGGCA
GGCCCTGCCATAGCCTCAGGTTACTCATATATACTTTAGATTGATTTAAAACTTCATTTTTAATTTAAAA
GGATCTAGGTGAAGATCCTTTTTGATAATCTCATGACCAAAATCCCTTAACGTGAGTTTTCGTTCCACTG
AGCGTCAGACCCCGTAGAAAAGATCAAAGGATCTTCTTGAGATCCTTTTTTTCTGCGCGTAATCTGCTGC
TTGCAAACAAAAAAACCACCGCTACCAGCGGTGGTTTGTTTGCCGGATCAAGAGCTACCAACTCTTTTTC
CGAAGGTAACTGGCTTCAGCAGAGCGCAGATACCAAATACTGTTCTTCTAGTGTAGCCGTAGTTAGGCCA
CCACTTCAAGAACTCTGTAGCACCGCCTACATACCTCGCTCTGCTAATCCTGTTACCAGTGGCTGCTGCC
AGTGGCGATAAGTCGTGTCTTACCGGGTTGGACTCAAGACGATAGTTACCGGATAAGGCGCAGCGGTCGG
GCTGAACGGGGGGTTCGTGCACACAGCCCAGCTTGGAGCGAACGACCTACACCGAACTGAGATACCTACA
GCGTGAGCTATGAGAAAGCGCCACGCTTCCCGAAGGGAGAAAGGCGGACAGGTATCCGGTAAGCGGCAGG
GTCGGAACAGGAGAGCGCACGAGGGAGCTTCCAGGGGGAAACGCCTGGTATCTTTATAGTCCTGTCGGGT
TTCGCCACCTCTGACTTGAGCGTCGATTTTTGTGATGCTCGTCAGGGGGGCGGAGCCTATGGAAAAACGC
CAGCAACGCGGCCTTTTTACGGTTCCTGGCCTTTTGCTGGCCTTTTGCTCACATGTTCTTTCCTGCGTTA
TCCCCTGATTCTGTGGATAACCGTATTACCGCCATGCATT
Features (pLannotate 1.2.2; 15 found; start..end, strand, type, name):
     60..363     +  enhancer       CMV enhancer: human cytomegalovirus immediate early enhancer
    364..567     +  promoter       CMV promoter: human cytomegalovirus (CMV) immediate early promoter
    612..1328    +  CDS            mVenus: mVenus is a basic (constitutively fluorescent) yellow fluorescent protein published in 2006, derived from Aequorea victoria. It is reported to be a rapidly-maturing monomer with moderate acid sensitivity.
   1329..1366    +  misc_feature   MCS (fragment): multiple cloning site
   1371..2180    +  CDS            RPA2 (sequence withheld): RFA2_HUMAN - Also known as REPA2, RPA32, RPA34. Experimental evidence at protein level: Swiss-Prot protein existence level 1. As part of the heterotrimeric replication protein A complex (RPA/RP-A), binds and stabilizes single-stranded DNA intermediates, that form during DNA replication or upon DNA stress. It prevents their reannealing and in parallel, recruits and activates different proteins and complexes involved in DNA metabolism. Thereby, it plays an essential role both in DNA replication and the cellular response to DNA damage. In the cellular response to DNA damage, the RPA complex contr
   2206..2290    +  CDS            large T antigen (fragment): large T antigen from SV40 (simian virus 40)
   2313..2434    +  polyA_signal   SV40 poly(A) signal: SV40 polyadenylation signal
   2468..2896    -  rep_origin     f1 ori (sequence partly withheld): f1 bacteriophage origin of replication; arrow indicates direction of (+) strand synthesis
   2923..3027    +  promoter       AmpR promoter: bla
   3029..3386    +  promoter       SV40 promoter: SV40 enhancer and early promoter
   3421..4215    +  CDS            NeoR/KanR: aminoglycoside phosphotransferase from Tn5; aph(3')-II (or nptII); confers resistance to neomycin, kanamycin, and G418 (Geneticin®)
   4236..4388    +  CDS            ble (fragment): BLE_KLEPN - Experimental evidence at protein level: Swiss-Prot protein existence level 1. Binding protein with a strong affinity to the bleomycin family of antibiotics. Binds to CL990; an antimitotic-antibiotic compound. From Klebsiella pneumoniae.
   4447..4494    +  polyA_signal   HSV TK poly(A) signal: herpes simplex virus thymidine kinase polyadenylation signal (Cole and Stacy, 1985)
   4585..4601    -  polyA_signal   bGH poly(A) signal (fragment): bovine growth hormone polyadenylation signal
   4823..5411    +  rep_origin     ori: high-copy-number ColE1/pMB1/pBR322/pUC origin of replication
