[The description below was written by a language model from this plasmid's Addgene catalogue record and pLannotate feature annotations shown in this document.]
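Description:
pmVen-RPA32 is a mammalian expression plasmid of about 5.5 kb, built on the pmVenus-C1 backbone, that produces human RPA32 (RPA2) with the yellow fluorescent protein mVenus fused to its N terminus. Transcription is driven by the human cytomegalovirus immediate-early enhancer and promoter. The mVenus coding sequence comes first, followed by a short remnant of the multiple cloning site that acts as a linker, and then the RPA2 open reading frame, which was inserted between EcoRI and BamHI sites that both remain intact. An SV40 polyadenylation signal terminates the transcript. The small large T antigen fragment annotated just upstream of it is most likely part of that SV40-derived 3′ region rather than a functional element.

The plasmid is maintained in E. coli at high copy through a ColE1/pUC-type origin and is selected with kanamycin. A single Tn5 aminoglycoside phosphotransferase gene (NeoR/KanR) serves both hosts. It sits behind tandem bacterial (bla) and SV40 early promoters and is followed by the HSV TK polyadenylation signal, so it confers kanamycin resistance in bacteria and allows G418 selection of stably transfected mammalian cells. An f1 origin is also present, and the short ble and bGH poly(A) fragments appear to be backbone remnants.

RPA32 is the middle subunit of the heterotrimeric replication protein A complex, which binds and stabilises single-stranded DNA during replication and the DNA damage response. A fluorescent fusion of this kind suits live-cell or fixed-cell imaging of RPA localisation, although the record states only mammalian expression as its purpose.
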