Addgene plasmid #211386: pmVen-RPA32
Purpose: mammalian expression of human RPA32 N-terminally fused to mVenus
Depositing lab: Helmut Pospiech. Depositing organization: Leibniz Institute on Aging - Fritz Lipmann Institute (FLI).
Backbone
  Vector backbone: pmVenus-C1
  Vector type: Mammalian Expression
Growth in bacteria
  Bacterial resistance: Kanamycin, 50 μg/mL
  Growth temperature: 37°C
  Growth strain: DH5alpha
  Copy number: High Copy
Gene/Insert
  Gene/Insert name: RPA32 (alt name: RPA2)
  Species: H. sapiens (human)
  Entrez Gene: RPA2 (a.k.a. REPA2, RP-A p32, RP-A p34, RPA32)
  Tag / fusion protein: mVenus (N terminal on insert)
  Cloning method: Restriction Enzyme; 5′ cloning site EcoRI (not destroyed); 3′ cloning site BamHI (not destroyed)
Terms and licenses: Academic/Nonprofit Terms; Industry Terms: Not Available to Industry
Depositor comments: generated by Julia Kutz (Leibniz Institute on Aging - Fritz Lipmann Institute, D-07745 Jena, Germany)
How to cite: pmVen-RPA32 was a gift from Helmut Pospiech (Addgene plasmid # 211386 ; http://n2t.net/addgene:211386 ; RRID:Addgene_211386)
